>Addgene plasmid #142273 | TFORF0494 | addgene full sequence | sequence record 395760 | Addgene NGS Result
TTAATGTAGTCTTATGCAATACTCTTGTAGTCTTGCAACATGGTAACGATGAGTTAGCAACATGCCTTAC
AAGGAGAGAAAAAGCACCGTGCATGCCGATTGGTGGAAGTAAGGTGGTACGATCGTGCCTTATTAGGAAG
GCAACAGACGGGTCTGACATGGATTGGACGAACCACTGAATTGCCGCATTGCAGAGATATTGTATTTAAG
TGCCTAGCTCGATACATAAACGGGTCTCTCTGGTTAGACCAGATCTGAGCCTGGGAGCTCTCTGGCTAAC
TAGGGAACCCACTGCTTAAGCCTCAATAAAGCTTGCCTTGAGTGCTTCAAGTAGTGTGTGCCCGTCTGTT
GTGTGACTCTGGTAACTAGAGATCCCTCAGACCCTTTTAGTCAGTGTGGAAAATCTCTAGCAGTGGCGCC
CGAACAGGGACTTGAAAGCGAAAGGGAAACCAGAGGAGCTCTCTCGACGCAGGACTCGGCTTGCTGAAGC
GCGCACGGCAAGAGGCGAGGGGCGGCGACTGGTGAGTACGCCAAAAATTTTGACTAGCGGAGGCTAGAAG
GAGAGAGATGGGTGCGAGAGCGTCAGTATTAAGCGGGGGAGAATTAGATCGCGATGGGAAAAAATTCGGT
TAAGGCCAGGGGGAAAGAAAAAATATAAATTAAAACATATAGTATGGGCAAGCAGGGAGCTAGAACGATT
CGCAGTTAATCCTGGCCTGTTAGAAACATCAGAAGGCTGTAGACAAATACTGGGACAGCTACAACCATCC
CTTCAGACAGGATCAGAAGAACTTAGATCATTATATAATACAGTAGCAACCCTCTATTGTGTGCATCAAA
GGATAGAGATAAAAGACACCAAGGAAGCTTTAGACAAGATAGAGGAAGAGCAAAACAAAAGTAAGACCAC
CGCACAGCAAGCGGCCGCTGATCTTCAGACCTGGAGGAGGAGATATGAGGGACAATTGGAGAAGTGAATT
ATATAAATATAAAGTAGTAAAAATTGAACCATTAGGAGTAGCACCCACCAAGGCAAAGAGAAGAGTGGTG
CAGAGAGAAAAAAGAGCAGTGGGAATAGGAGCTTTGTTCCTTGGGTTCTTGGGAGCAGCAGGAAGCACTA
TGGGCGCAGCGTCAATGACGCTGACGGTACAGGCCAGACAATTATTGTCTGGTATAGTGCAGCAGCAGAA
CAATTTGCTGAGGGCTATTGAGGCGCAACAGCATCTGTTGCAACTCACAGTCTGGGGCATCAAGCAGCTC
CAGGCAAGAATCCTGGCTGTGGAAAGATACCTAAAGGATCAACAGCTCCTGGGGATTTGGGGTTGCTCTG
GAAAACTCATTTGCACCACTGCTGTGCCTTGGAATGCTAGTTGGAGTAATAAATCTCTGGAACAGATTTG
GAATCACACGACCTGGATGGAGTGGGACAGAGAAATTAACAATTACACAAGCTTAATACACTCCTTAATT
GAAGAATCGCAAAACCAGCAAGAAAAGAATGAACAAGAATTATTGGAATTAGATAAATGGGCAAGTTTGT
GGAATTGGTTTAACATAACAAATTGGCTGTGGTATATAAAATTATTCATAATGATAGTAGGAGGCTTGGT
AGGTTTAAGAATAGTTTTTGCTGTACTTTCTATAGTGAATAGAGTTAGGCAGGGATATTCACCATTATCG
TTTCAGACCCACCTCCCAACCCCGAGGGGACCCATGCATTGCATCTCAATTAGTCAGCAACCAGGTGTGG
AAAGTCCCCAGGCTCCCCAGCAGGCAGAAGTATGCAAAGCATGCGTCTCAATTAGTCAGCAACCATAGTC
CCGCCCCTAACTCCGCCCATCCCGCCCCTAACTCCGCCCAGTTCCGCCCATTCTCCGCCCCATGGCTGAC
TAATTTTTTTTATTTATGCAGAGGCCGAGGCCGCCTCGGCCTCTGAGCTATTCCAGAAGTAGTGAGGAGG
CTTTTTTGGAGGCCTAGGCTTTTGCAAAAAGCTTTCTAGAGGTACCACCGGAGCTTACCATGACCGAGTA
CAAGCCCACGGTGCGCCTCGCCACCCGCGACGACGTCCCCAGGGCCGTACGCACCCTCGCCGCCGCGTTC
GCCGACTACCCCGCCACGCGCCACACCGTCGATCCGGACCGCCACATCGAGCGGGTCACCGAGCTGCAAG
AACTCTTCCTCACGCGCGTCGGGCTCGACATCGGCAAGGTGTGGGTCGCGGACGACGGCGCCGCCGTGGC
GGTCTGGACCACGCCGGAGAGCGTCGAAGCGGGGGCGGTGTTCGCCGAGATCGGCCCGCGCATGGCCGAG
TTGAGCGGTTCCCGGCTGGCCGCGCAGCAACAGATGGAAGGCCTCCTGGCGCCGCACCGGCCCAAGGAGC
CCGCGTGGTTCCTGGCCACCGTCGGCGTCTCGCCCGACCACCAGGGCAAGGGTCTGGGCAGCGCCGTCGT
GCTCCCCGGAGTGGAGGCGGCCGAGCGCGCCGGGGTGCCCGCCTTCCTGGAGACCTCCGCGCCCCGCAAC
CTCCCCTTCTACGAGCGGCTCGGCTTCACCGTCACCGCCGACGTCGAGGTGCCCGAAGGACCGCGCACCT
GGTGCATGACCCGCAAGCCCGGTGCCAGTTAACGAATTCTAGATCTTGAGACAAATGGCAGTATTCATCC
ACAATTTTAAAAGAAAAGGGGGGATTGGGGGGTACAGTGCAGGGGAAAGAATAGTAGACATAATAGCAAC
AGACATACAAACTAAAGAATTACAAAAACAAATTACAAAAATTCAAAATTTTCGGGTTTATTACAGGGAC
AGCAGAGATCCACTTTGGCGCCGGCTCGAGGCCTGCAGGTGCAAAGATGGATAAAGTTTTAAACAGAGAG
GAATCTTTGCAGCTAATGGACCTTCTAGGTCTTGAAAGGAGTGGGAATTGGCTCCGGTGCCCGTCAGTGG
GCAGAGCGCACATCGCCCACAGTCCCCGAGAAGTTGGGGGGAGGGGTCGGCAATTGAACCGGTGCCTAGA
GAAGGTGGCGCGGGGTAAACTGGGAAAGTGATGTCGTGTACTGGCTCCGCCTTTTTCCCGAGGGTGGGGG
AGAACCGTATATAAGTGCAGTAGTCGCCGTGAACGTTCTTTTTCGCAACGGGTTTGCCGCCAGAACACAG
GTAAGTGCCGTGTGTGGTTCCCGCGGGCCTGGCCTCTTTACGGGTTATGGCCCTTGCGTGCCTTGAATTA
CTTCCACCTGGCTGCAGTACGTGATTCTTGATCCCGAGCTTCGGGTTGGAAGTGGGTGGGAGAGTTCGAG
GCCTTGCGCTTAAGGAGCCCCTTCGCCTCGTGCTTGAGTTGAGGCCTGGCCTGGGCGCTGGGGCCGCCGC
GTGCGAATCTGGTGGCACCTTCGCGCCTGTCTCGCTGCTTTCGATAAGTCTCTAGCCATTTAAAATTTTT
GATGACCTGCTGCGACGCTTTTTTTCTGGCAAGATAGTCTTGTAAATGCGGGCCAAGATCTGCACACTGG
TATTTCGGTTTTTGGGGCCGCGGGCGGCGACGGGGCCCGTGCGTCCCAGCGCACATGTTCGGCGAGGCGG
GGCCTGCGAGCGCGGCCACCGAGAATCGGACGGGGGTAGTCTCAAGCTGGCCGGCCTGCTCTGGTGCCTG
GCCTCGCGCCGCCGTGTATCGCCCCGCCCTGGGCGGCAAGGCTGGCCCGGTCGGCACCAGTTGCGTGAGC
GGAAAGATGGCCGCTTCCCGGCCCTGCTGCAGGGAGCTCAAAATGGAGGACGCGGCGCTCGGGAGAGCGG
GCGGGTGAGTCACCCACACAAAGGAAAAGGGCCTTTCCGTCCTCAGCCGTCGCTTCATGTGACTCCACGG
AGTACCGGGCGCCGTCCAGGCACCTCGATTAGTTCTCGAGCTTTTGGAGTACGTCGTCTTTAGGTTGGGG
GGAGGGGTTTTATGCGATGGAGTTTCCCCACACTGAGTGGGTGGAGACTGAAGTTAGGCCAGCTTGGCAC
TTGATGTAATTCTCCTTGGAATTTGCCCTTTTTGAGTTTGGATCTTGGTTCATTCTCAAGCCTCAGACAG
TGGTTCAAAGTTTTTTTCTTCCATTTCAGGTGTCGTGAGGCTAGCACCGCCACCATGATGGCTGCAGACA
TCCCGAGAGTGACCACTCCGCTGAGCTCCTTGGTCCAGGTGCCTCAAGAGGAAGATAGACAGGAGGAGGA
GGTCACCACCATGATCCTGGAGGATGACTCCTGGGTGCAAGAAGCTGTGCTGCAGGAGGATGGCCCTGAG
TCTGAGCCCTTTCCCCAGAGTGCTGGCAAGGGCGGCCCCCAGGAGGAGGTGACCAGGGGACCACAGGGTG
CACTCGGCCGCCTCCGAGAGCTCTGCCGGCGCTGGCTGAGACCAGAGGTACACACCAAGGAGCAGATGTT
AACCATGCTGCCAAAGGAAATTCAGGCTTGGCTGCAAGAGCATCGGCCTGAAAGCAGTGAGGAGGCAGCG
GCCCTGGTGGAAGACTTGACCCAGACCCTTCAGGACAGTGCTGTAGCTGTCGTTGCTTCCCTTCCGGTGG
AGGTGACCAGTTTGTAGTAATGAACTAGTCCGTAACTTGAAAGTATTTCGATTTCTTGGCTTTATATATC
TTGTGGAAAGGACGACTCGCGTATACTCATCAGTCATTCACGCGTTAAGTCGACAATCAACCTCTGGATT
ACAAAATTTGTGAAAGATTGACTGGTATTCTTAACTATGTTGCTCCTTTTACGCTATGTGGATACGCTGC
TTTAATGCCTTTGTATCATGCTATTGCTTCCCGTATGGCTTTCATTTTCTCCTCCTTGTATAAATCCTGG
TTGCTGTCTCTTTATGAGGAGTTGTGGCCCGTTGTCAGGCAACGTGGCGTGGTGTGCACTGTGTTTGCTG
ACGCAACCCCCACTGGTTGGGGCATTGCCACCACCTGTCAGCTCCTTTCCGGGACTTTCGCTTTCCCCCT
CCCTATTGCCACGGCGGAACTCATCGCCGCCTGCCTTGCCCGCTGCTGGACAGGGGCTCGGCTGTTGGGC
ACTGACAATTCCGTGGTGTTGTCGGGGAAATCATCGTCCTTTCCTTGGCTGCTCGCCTGTGTTGCCACCT
GGATTCTGCGCGGGACGTCCTTCTGCTACGTCCCTTCGGCCCTCAATCCAGCGGACCTTCCTTCCCGCGG
CCTGCTGCCGGCTCTGCGGCCTCTTCCGCGTCTTCGCCTTCGCCCTCAGACGAGTCGGATCTCCCTTTGG
GCCGCCTCCCCGCGTCGACTTTAAGACCAATGACTTACAAGGCAGCTGTAGATCTTAGCCACTTTTTAAA
AGAAAAGGGGGGACTGGAAGGGCTAATTCACTCCCAACGAAGACAAGATCTGCTTTTTGCTTGTACTGGG
TCTCTCTGGTTAGACCAGATCTGAGCCTGGGAGCTCTCTGGCTAACTAGGGAACCCACTGCTTAAGCCTC
AATAAAGCTTGCCTTGAGTGCTTCAAGTAGTGTGTGCCCGTCTGTTGTGTGACTCTGGTAACTAGAGATC
CCTCAGACCCTTTTAGTCAGTGTGGAAAATCTCTAGCAGTACGTATAGTAGTTCATGTCATCTTATTATT
CAGTATTTATAACTTGCAAAGAAATGAATATCAGAGAGTGAGAGGAACTTGTTTATTGCAGCTTATAATG
GTTACAAATAAAGCAATAGCATCACAAATTTCACAAATAAAGCATTTTTTTCACTGCATTCTAGTTGTGG
TTTGTCCAAACTCATCAATGTATCTTATCATGTCTGGCTCTAGCTATCCCGCCCCTAACTCCGCCCATCC
CGCCCCTAACTCCGCCCAGTTCCGCCCATTCTCCGCCCCATGGCTGACTAATTTTTTTTATTTATGCAGA
GGCCGAGGCCGCCTCGGCCTCTGAGCTATTCCAGAAGTAGTGAGGAGGCTTTTTTGGAGGCCTAGGGACG
TACCCAATTCGCCCTATAGTGAGTCGTATTACGCGCGCTCACTGGCCGTCGTTTTACAACGTCGTGACTG
GGAAAACCCTGGCGTTACCCAACTTAATCGCCTTGCAGCACATCCCCCTTTCGCCAGCTGGCGTAATAGC
GAAGAGGCCCGCACCGATCGCCCTTCCCAACAGTTGCGCAGCCTGAATGGCGAATGGG
[124 nt withheld, positions 6149-6272]
C
[91 nt withheld, positions 6274-6364]
A
[49 nt withheld, positions 6366-6414]
CCTTTGACGTTGGAGTCCACGTTCTTT
[37 nt withheld, positions 6442-6478]
ACCCTATCTCGGTCTATTCTTTTGATTTATAAGGGATTTTGCCGATTTCGGCCTATTGGTTAAAAAATGA
GCTGATTTAACAAAAATTTAACGCGAATTTTAACAAAATATTAACGCTTACAATTTAGGTGGCACTTTTC
GGGGAAATGTGCGCGGAACCCCTATTTGTTTATTTTTCTAAATACATTCAAATATGTATCCGCTCATGAG
ACAATAACCCTGATAAATGCTTCAATAATATTGAAAAAGGAAGAGTATGAGTATTCAACATTTCCGTGTC
GCCCTTATTCCCTTTTTTGCGGCATTTTGCCTTCCTGTTTTTGCTCACCCAGAAACGCTGGTGAAAGTAA
AAGATGCTGAAGATCAGTTGGGTGCACGAGTGGGTTACATCGAACTGGATCTCAACAGCGGTAAGATCCT
TGAGAGTTTTCGCCCCGAAGAACGTTTTCCAATGATGAGCACTTTTAAAGTTCTGCTATGTGGCGCGGTA
TTATCCCGTATTGACGCCGGGCAAGAGCAACTCGGTCGCCGCATACACTATTCTCAGAATGACTTGGTTG
AGTACTCACCAGTCACAGAAAAGCATCTTACGGATGGCATGACAGTAAGAGAATTATGCAGTGCTGCCAT
AACCATGAGTGATAACACTGCGGCCAACTTACTTCTGACAACGATCGGAGGACCGAAGGAGCTAACCGCT
TTTTTGCACAACATGGGGGATCATGTAACTCGCCTTGATCGTTGGGAACCGGAGCTGAATGAAGCCATAC
CAAACGACGAGCGTGACACCACGATGCCTGTAGCAATGGCAACAACGTTGCGCAAACTATTAACTGGCGA
ACTACTTACTCTAGCTTCCCGGCAACAATTAATAGACTGGATGGAGGCGGATAAAGTTGCAGGACCACTT
CTGCGCTCGGCCCTTCCGGCTGGCTGGTTTATTGCTGATAAATCTGGAGCCGGTGAGCGTGGGTCTCGCG
GTATCATTGCAGCACTGGGGCCAGATGGTAAGCCCTCCCGTATCGTAGTTATCTACACGACGGGGAGTCA
GGCAACTATGGATGAACGAAATAGACAGATCGCTGAGATAGGTGCCTCACTGATTAAGCATTGGTAACTG
TCAGACCAAGTTTACTCATATATACTTTAGATTGATTTAAAACTTCATTTTTAATTTAAAAGGATCTAGG
TGAAGATCCTTTTTGATAATCTCATGACCAAAATCCCTTAACGTGAGTTTTCGTTCCACTGAGCGTCAGA
CCCCGTAGAAAAGATCAAAGGATCTTCTTGAGATCCTTTTTTTCTGCGCGTAATCTGCTGCTTGCAAACA
AAAAAACCACCGCTACCAGCGGTGGTTTGTTTGCCGGATCAAGAGCTACCAACTCTTTTTCCGAAGGTAA
CTGGCTTCAGCAGAGCGCAGATACCAAATACTGTTCTTCTAGTGTAGCCGTAGTTAGGCCACCACTTCAA
GAACTCTGTAGCACCGCCTACATACCTCGCTCTGCTAATCCTGTTACCAGTGGCTGCTGCCAGTGGCGAT
AAGTCGTGTCTTACCGGGTTGGACTCAAGACGATAGTTACCGGATAAGGCGCAGCGGTCGGGCTGAACGG
GGGGTTCGTGCACACAGCCCAGCTTGGAGCGAACGACCTACACCGAACTGAGATACCTACAGCGTGAGCT
ATGAGAAAGCGCCACGCTTCCCGAAGGGAGAAAGGCGGACAGGTATCCGGTAAGCGGCAGGGTCGGAACA
GGAGAGCGCACGAGGGAGCTTCCAGGGGGAAACGCCTGGTATCTTTATAGTCCTGTCGGGTTTCGCCACC
TCTGACTTGAGCGTCGATTTTTGTGATGCTCGTCAGGGGGGCGGAGCCTATGGAAAAACGCCAGCAACGC
GGCCTTTTTACGGTTCCTGGCCTTTTGCTGGCCTTTTGCTCACATGTTCTTTCCTGCGTTATCCCCTGAT
TCTGTGGATAACCGTATTACCGCCTTTGAGTGAGCTGATACCGCTCGCCGCAGCCGAACGACCGAGCGCA
GCGAGTCAGTGAGCGAGGAAGCGGAAGAGCGCCCAATACGCAAACCGCCTCTCCCCGCGCGTTGGCCGAT
TCATTAATGCAGCTGGCACGACAGGTTTCCCGACTGGAAAGCGGGCAGTGAGCGCAACGCAATTAATGTG
AGTTAGCTCACTCATTAGGCACCCCAGGCTTTACACTTTATGCTTCCGGCTCGTATGTTGTGTGGAATTG
TGAGCGGATAACAATTTCACACAGGAAACAGCTATGACCATGATTACGCCAAGCGCGCAATTAACCCTCA
CTAAAGGGAACAAAAGCTGGAGCTGCAAGC
Features (pLannotate 1.2.2; 31 found; start..end, strand, type, name):
      5..231     +  promoter       RSV promoter: Rous sarcoma virus enhancer/promoter
    232..412     +  LTR            5' LTR (truncated): truncated 5' long terminal repeat (LTR) from HIV-1
    459..584     +  misc_feature   HIV-1 Ψ: packaging signal of human immunodeficiency virus type 1
    568..931     +  CDS            HIV-1 gag (fragment): gag protein from human immunodeficiency virus 1; gag
   1077..1310    +  misc_feature   RRE: The Rev response element (RRE) of HIV-1 allows for Rev-dependent mRNA export from the nucleus to the cytoplasm.
   1687..1713    +  CDS            Rev (fragment): human immunodeficiency virus 1 (HIV-1) Rev protein; rev; enhances nuclear export of unspliced and incompletely spliced viral mRNAs
   1720..1743    +  promoter       SV40 promoter (fragment): SV40 early promoter
   1744..1815    +  promoter       SV40 promoter (fragment): SV40 enhancer and early promoter
   1839..1974    +  rep_origin     SV40 ori: SV40 origin of replication
   2020..2616    +  CDS            PuroR (fragment): puromycin N-acetyltransferase; pac from Streptomyces; confers resistance to puromycin
   2665..2782    +  misc_feature   cPPT/CTS: central polypurine tract and central termination sequence of HIV-1
   2847..2913    +  CDS            small t antigen (fragment): SV40 (simian virus 40) small t antigen
   2920..4098    +  promoter       EF-1α promoter: strong constitutive promoter for human elongation factor EF-1α
   4118..4519    +  CDS            Zscan2 (fragment): ZSCA2_MOUSE - Also known as Zfp-29, Zfp29. Experimental evidence at protein level: Swiss-Prot protein existence level 1. May be involved in transcriptional regulation during the post-meiotic stages of spermatogenesis. From Mus musculus (Mouse).
   4580..4633    +  promoter       U6 promoter (fragment): RNA polymerase III promoter for human U6 snRNA
   4675..5263    +  misc_feature   WPRE: woodchuck hepatitis virus posttranscriptional regulatory element
   5314..5333    +  misc_feature   cPPT/CTS (fragment): central polypurine tract and central termination sequence of HIV-1
   5335..5568    +  LTR            3' LTR (ΔU3): self-inactivating 3' long terminal repeat (LTR) from HIV-1
   5646..5767    +  polyA_signal   SV40 poly(A) signal: SV40 polyadenylation signal
   5807..5942    +  rep_origin     SV40 ori: SV40 origin of replication
   5963..5981    -  promoter       T7 promoter: promoter for bacteriophage T7 RNA polymerase
   5989..6144    +  CDS            lacZα (fragment): LacZα fragment of β-galactosidase; lacZ fragment
   6149..6577    +  rep_origin     f1 ori (sequence partly withheld): f1 bacteriophage origin of replication; arrow indicates direction of (+) strand synthesis
   6630..6734    +  promoter       AmpR promoter: bla
   6735..7595    +  CDS            AmpR: β-lactamase; bla; confers resistance to ampicillin, carbenicillin, and related antibiotics
   7766..8354    +  rep_origin     ori: high-copy-number ColE1/pMB1/pBR322/pUC origin of replication
   8537..8629    +  CDS            lacI (fragment): lac repressor; lacI; The lac repressor binds to the lac operator to inhibit transcription in E. coli. This inhibition can be relieved by adding lactose or isopropyl-β-D-thiogalactopyranoside (IPTG).
   8642..8663    +  protein_bind   CAP binding site: CAP binding activates transcription in the presence of cAMP. E. coli catabolite activator protein
   8678..8708    +  promoter       lac promoter: promoter for the E. coli lac operon
   8716..8732    +  protein_bind   lac operator: The lac repressor binds to the lac operator to inhibit transcription in E. coli. This inhibition can be relieved by adding lactose or isopropyl-β-D-thiogalactopyranoside (IPTG). lac repressor encoded by lacI
   8777..8795    +  promoter       T3 promoter: promoter for bacteriophage T3 RNA polymerase
