[The description below was written by a language model from this plasmid's Addgene catalogue record and pLannotate feature annotations shown in this document.]
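Description:
TFORF0494 is a third-generation-style, self-inactivating lentiviral expression plasmid built on the pLX_TRC317 backbone for constitutive overexpression of a human transcription factor ORF, here ZSCAN2, a SCAN-domain zinc finger protein also known as ZFP29 or ZNF854. It belongs to a barcoded transcription factor ORF collection in which each clone carries a unique 24-bp barcode so that individual factors can be identified by sequencing in pooled overexpression screens. In bacteria it is maintained through a high-copy ColE1/pUC origin and ampicillin resistance (AmpR), and the backbone also retains an f1 origin and lac/T7/T3 remnants. The depositor notes a risk of recombination, which is typical of LTR-containing plasmids.

The viral genome is transcribed in packaging cells from an RSV promoter fused to a truncated HIV-1 5' LTR. It is followed by the Ψ packaging signal, a gag fragment, and the RRE for Rev-dependent export. An SV40 early promoter drives puromycin N-acetyltransferase for selection of transduced mammalian cells. Downstream of this lie the cPPT/CTS, which aids nuclear import of the reverse-transcribed genome, and the EF-1α promoter driving the ZSCAN2 ORF. The annotation tool matched this ORF to the mouse Zscan2 orthologue, but the catalogue lists the insert as human. The recorded insert is short (554 bp), consistent with a specific annotated transcript isoform rather than a long zinc-finger-array form. The WPRE enhances transcript expression, and the ΔU3 3' LTR makes the integrated provirus self-inactivating. The barcode itself is not annotated in the feature table. A small U6 promoter fragment lies between the ORF and the WPRE, and its function is not stated in the record.
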