Addgene plasmid #142273: TFORF0494
Purpose: Lentiviral vector for overexpressing transcription factor ORFs with unique 24-bp barcodes. Barcodes facilitate identification of transcription factors in pooled screens.
Depositing lab: Feng Zhang. Depositing organization: Broad Institute. Publication: A transcription factor atlas of directed differentiation. Joung J, Ma S, Tay T, Geiger-Schuller KR, Kirchgatterer PC, Verdine VK, Guo B, Arias-Garcia MA, Allen WE, Singh A, Kuksenko O, Abudayyeh OO, Gootenberg JS, Fu Z, Macrae RK, Buenrostro JD, Regev A, Zhang F. Cell. 2023 Jan 5;186(1):209-229.e26. doi: 10.1016/j.cell.2022.11.026. PubMed 36608654.
Backbone
  Vector backbone: pLX_TRC317
  Backbone manufacturer: Broad Institute Genetic Perturbation Platform
  Backbone size w/o insert (bp): 8264
  Vector type: Mammalian Expression, Lentiviral
  Selectable markers: Puromycin
Growth in bacteria
  Bacterial resistance: Ampicillin, 100 μg/mL
  Growth temperature: 37°C
  Growth strain: NEB Stable
  Copy number: High Copy
Gene/Insert
  Gene/Insert name: ZSCAN2
  Species: H. sapiens (human)
  Insert size (bp): 554
  Entrez Gene: ZSCAN2 (a.k.a. ZFP29, ZNF854, FLJ20595)
  Promoter: EF1a
  Cloning method: Unknown
  Sequencing primers: 5′ GGGTGGAGACTGAAGTTAGGCCAG; 3′ CACATAGCGTAAAAGGAGCAACATAG
Terms and licenses: Academic/Nonprofit Terms; Industry Terms: Not Available to Industry
Depositor comments: NM_017894,ENST00000334141 . The transcription factor ORF portion of this plasmid was synthesized by Genewiz. Please test multiple small colonies in case of plasmid recombination. To make this collection available in a timely manner, a portion of this collection was not fully sequenced by Addgene. If an Addgene verified full plasmid sequence is not available, please contact us prior to placing an order to request the full sequence.
How to cite: TFORF0494 was a gift from Feng Zhang (Addgene plasmid # 142273 ; http://n2t.net/addgene:142273 ; RRID:Addgene_142273)
