>Addgene plasmid #142273 | TFORF0494 | depositor partial sequence | sequence record 278957 | Insert
ACCGCCACCATGATGGCTGCAGACATCCCGAGAGTGACCACTCCGCTGAGCTCCTTGGTCCAGGTGCCTC
AAGAGGAAGATAGACAGGAGGAGGAGGTCACCACCATGATCCTGGAGGATGACTCCTGGGTGCAAGAAGC
TGTGCTGCAGGAGGATGGCCCTGAGTCTGAGCCCTTTCCCCAGAGTGCTGGCAAGGGCGGCCCCCAGGAG
GAGGTGACCAGGGGACCACAGGGTGCACTCGGCCGCCTCCGAGAGCTCTGCCGGCGCTGGCTGAGACCAG
AGGTACACACCAAGGAGCAGATGTTAACCATGCTGCCAAAGGAAATTCAGGCTTGGCTGCAAGAGCATCG
GCCTGAAAGCAGTGAGGAGGCAGCGGCCCTGGTGGAAGACTTGACCCAGACCCTTCAGGACAGTGCTGTA
GCTGTCGTTGCTTCCCTTCCGGTGGAGGTGACCAGTTTGTAGTAATGAACTAGTCCGTAACTTGAAAGTA
TTTCGATTTCTTGGCTTTATATATCTTGTGGAAAGGACGACTCGCGTATACTCATCAGTCATTC
