>Addgene plasmid #142273 | TFORF0494 | depositor partial sequence | sequence record 278958 | Barcode
CTCGCGTATACTCATCAGTCATTC
